>Addgene plasmid #126012 | pFH38 | addgene full sequence | sequence record 252797 | Addgene NGS Result
GTGCCGAGGCACGAACCCAGTGGACATAAGCCTGTTCGGTTCGTAAGCTGTAATGCAAGTAGCGTATGCG
CTCACGCAACTGGTCCAGAACCTTGACCGAACGCAGCGGTGGTAACGGCGCAGTGGCGGTTTTCATGGCT
TGTTATGACTGTTTTTTTGGGGTACAGTCTATGCCTCGGGCATCCAAGCAGCAAGCGCGTTACGCCGTGG
GTCGATGTTTGATGTTATGGAGCAGCAACGATGTTACGCAGCAGGGCAGTCGCCCTAAAACAAAGTTAAA
CATCATGGGGGAAGCGGTGATCGCCGAAGTATCGACTCAACTATCAGAGGTAGTTGGCGTCATCGAGCGC
CATCTCGAACCGACGTTGCTGGCCGTACATTTGTACGGCTCCGCAGTGGATGGCGGCCTGAAGCCACACA
GCGATATTGATTTGCTGGTTACGGTGACCGTAAGGCTTGATGAAACAACGCGGCGAGCTTTGATCAACGA
CCTTTTGGAAACTTCGGCTTCCCCTGGAGAGAGCGAGATTCTCCGCGCTGTAGAAGTCACCATTGTTGTG
CACGACGACATCATTCCGTGGCGTTATCCAGCTAAGCGCGAACTGCAATTTGGAGAATGGCAGCGCAATG
ACATTCTTGCAGGTATCTTCGAGCCAGCCACGATCGACATTGATCTGGCTATCTTGCTGACAAAAGCAAG
AGAACATAGCGTTGCCTTGGTAGGTCCAGCGGCGGAGGAACTCTTTGATCCGGTTCCTGAACAGGATCTA
TTTGAGGCGCTAAATGAAACCTTAACGCTATGGAACTCGCCGCCCGACTGGGCTGGCGATGAGCGAAATG
TAGTGCTTACGTTGTCCCGCATTTGGTACAGCGCAGTAACCGGCAAAATCGCGCCGAAGGATGTCGCTGC
CGACTGGGCAATGGAGCGCCTGCCGGCCCAGTATCAGCCCGTCATACTTGAAGCTAGACAGGCTTATCTT
GGACAAGAAGAAGATCGCTTGGCCTCGCGCGCAGATCAGTTGGAAGAATTTGTCCATTACGTGAAAGGCG
AGATCACCAAGGTAGTCGGCAAATAATGTCTAGCTAGAAATTCGTTCAAGCCGACGCCGCTTCGCGGCGC
GGCTTAACTCAAGCGTTAGATGCACTAAGCACATAATTGCTCACAGCCAAACTATCAGGTCAAGTCTGCT
TTTATTATTTTTAAGCGTGCATAATAAGCCCTACACAAATTGGGAGATATATCATGCTGTCAGACCAAGT
TTACTCATATATACTTTAGATTGATTTAAAACTTCATTTTTAATTTAAAAGGATCTAGGTGAAGATCCTT
TTTGATAATCTCATGACCAAAATCCCTTAACGTGAGTTTTCGTTCCACTGAGCGTCAGACCCCGTAGAAA
AGATCAAAGGATCTTCTTGAGATCCTTTTTTTCTGCGCGTAATCTGCTGCTTGCAAACAAAAAAACCACC
GCTACCAGCGGTGGTTTGTTTGCCGGATCAAGAGCTACCAACTCTTTTTCCGAAGGTAACTGGCTTCAGC
AGAGCGCAGATACCAAATACTGTTCTTCTAGTGTAGCCGTAGTTAGGCCACCACTTCAAGAACTCTGTAG
CACCGCCTACATACCTCGCTCTGCTAATCCTGTTACCAGTGGCTGCTGCCAGTGGCGATAAGTCGTGTCT
TACCGGGTTGGACTCAAGACGATAGTTACCGGATAAGGCGCAGCGGTCGGGCTGAACGGGGGGTTCGTGC
ACACAGCCCAGCTTGGAGCGAACGACCTACACCGAACTGAGATACCTACAGCGTGAGCTATGAGAAAGCG
CCACGCTTCCCGAAGGGAGAAAGGCGGACAGGTATCCGGTAAGCGGCAGGGTCGGAACAGGAGAGCGCAC
GAGGGAGCTTCCAGGGGGAAACGCCTGGTATCTTTATAGTCCTGTCGGGTTTCGCCACCTCTGACTTGAG
CGTCGATTTTTGTGATGCTCGTCAGGGGGGCGGAGCCTATGGAAAAACGCCAGCAACGCGGCCTTTTTAC
GGTTCCTGCACTCTGTGGTCTCAGGAGAAGGAATCTTTAAACATACGAACAGATCACTTAAAGTTCTTCT
GAAGCAACTTAAAGTTATCAGGCATGCATGGATCTTGGAGGAATCAGATGTGCAGTCAGGGACCATAGCA
CAAGACAGGCGTCTTGTACTGGTGCTACCAGCAAATGCTGGAAGCCGGGAACACTGGGTACGTTGGAAAC
CACGTGATGTGAAGAAGTAAGATAAACTGTAGGAGAAAAGCATTTCGTAGTGGGCCATGAAGCCTTTCAG
GACATGTATTGCAGTATGGGCCGGCCCATTACGCAATTGGACGACAACAAAGACTAGTATTAGTACCACC
TCGGCTATCCACATAGATCAAAGCTGATTTAAAAGAGTTGTGCAGATGATCCGTGGCCGAGACCACGAA
Features (pLannotate 1.2.2; 5 found; start..end, strand, type, name):
     23..46      +  promoter       Pc promoter (fragment): intI1 (promoter lies within the coding sequence); class 1 integron promoter
    222..278     +  CDS            GmR (fragment): gentamycin acetyltransferase; aacC1; confers resistance to gentamycin
    289..1076    +  CDS            SmR (fragment): aminoglycoside adenylyltransferase (Murphy, 1985); aadA; confers resistance to spectinomycin and streptomycin
   1417..2005    +  rep_origin     ori: high-copy-number ColE1/pMB1/pBR322/pUC origin of replication
   2058..2437    +  promoter       OsU3 promoter: Oryza sativa (rice) snRNA U3 promoter
