[The description below was written by a language model from this plasmid's Addgene catalogue record and pLannotate feature annotations shown in this document.]
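Description:
pFH38 is a small (about 2.4 kb) Level 0 module plasmid from a modular cloning toolkit for plant genome editing. It is built on the pAGM9121 backbone and carries the rice (Oryza sativa) U3 small nuclear RNA promoter as a standardised part. It is catalogued under plant expression, CRISPR and synthetic biology, but it is a parts-storage vector rather than a finished expression construct. The feature table shows only bacterial maintenance elements and the promoter itself, with no coding sequence, guide RNA scaffold, terminator or plant selection marker. Propagation in E. coli relies on a high-copy ColE1/pUC-type origin. Selection is with spectinomycin through the aadA aminoglycoside adenylyltransferase gene, which also confers streptomycin resistance. The annotated fragments of a class 1 integron Pc promoter and of a gentamicin acetyltransferase gene upstream of aadA look like remnants of the integron-derived resistance cassette, not functional markers. The Pc element probably drives aadA expression.

The payload is the OsU3 promoter, annotated across roughly 380 bp. It is an RNA polymerase III promoter, a class commonly used to transcribe short, uncapped, non-polyadenylated RNAs such as CRISPR single guide RNAs, and one of rice origin is a usual choice for cereals and other monocots. As a Level 0 part, it is meant to be combined with other modules, such as a guide RNA sequence, into higher-level transcription units and then into multigene plant transformation constructs. Systems of this type generally use Golden Gate assembly with type IIS restriction enzymes, but the record does not state the flanking restriction sites or fusion overhangs. The insert species is listed as synthetic, which does not indicate how the part was made or whether it differs from the native rice sequence.
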