Addgene plasmid #126012: pFH38
Purpose: Level0 Rice OsU3 Pol III promoter
Depositing lab: Vladimir Nekrasov. Depositing organization: Rothamsted Research. Publication: A modular cloning toolkit for genome editing in plants. Hahn F, Korolev A, Sanjurjo Loures L, Nekrasov V. BMC Plant Biol. 2020 Apr 23;20(1):179. doi: 10.1186/s12870-020-02388-2. PubMed 32326901.
Backbone
  Vector backbone: pAGM9121
  Vector type: Plant Expression, CRISPR, Synthetic Biology
Growth in bacteria
  Bacterial resistance: Spectinomycin, 50 μg/mL
  Growth temperature: 37°C
  Growth strain: DH5alpha
  Copy number: High Copy
Gene/Insert
  Gene/Insert name: Level0 Rice OsU3 Pol III promoter
  Species: Synthetic
Terms and licenses: Academic/Nonprofit Terms; Industry Terms: Not Available to Industry
How to cite: pFH38 was a gift from Vladimir Nekrasov (Addgene plasmid # 126012 ; http://n2t.net/addgene:126012 ; RRID:Addgene_126012)
